Addgene plasmid #190576: plx307 SHOC2 V5 R223F
Purpose: SHOC2 variant overexpression
Depositing lab: William Hahn. Depositing organization: Dana-Farber Cancer Institute. Publication: Structure-function analysis of the SHOC2-MRAS-PP1C holophosphatase complex. Kwon JJ, Hajian B, Bian Y, Young LC, Amor AJ, Fuller JR, Fraley CV, Sykes AM, So J, Pan J, Baker L, Lee SJ, Wheeler DB, Mayhew DL, Persky NS, Yang X, Root DE, Barsotti AM, Stamford AW, Perry CK, Burgin A, McCormick F, Lemke CT, Hahn WC, Aguirre AJ. Nature. 2022 Jul 13. pii: 10.1038/s41586-022-04928-2. doi: 10.1038/s41586-022-04928-2. PubMed 35831509.
Backbone
  Vector backbone: plx307
  Vector type: Mammalian Expression, Lentiviral
Growth in bacteria
  Bacterial resistance: Ampicillin, 100 μg/mL
  Growth temperature: 37°C
  Growth strain: NEB Stable
  Copy number: Unknown
Gene/Insert
  Gene/Insert name: SHOC2
  Species: H. sapiens (human)
  Entrez Gene: SHOC2 (a.k.a. NSLH1, SIAA0862, SOC2, SUR8)
Terms and licenses: Academic/Nonprofit Terms; Industry Terms: Not Available to Industry
How to cite: plx307 SHOC2 V5 R223F was a gift from William Hahn (Addgene plasmid # 190576 ; http://n2t.net/addgene:190576 ; RRID:Addgene_190576)
