[The description below was written by a language model from this plasmid's Addgene catalogue record and pLannotate feature annotations shown in this document.]
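Description:
plx307 SHOC2 V5 R223F is a third-generation-style, self-inactivating HIV-1 lentiviral expression plasmid of about 10.2 kb, built on the plx307 backbone for overexpressing a variant of human SHOC2 in mammalian cells. It is propagated in E. coli through a high-copy ColE1/pUC-type origin and selected with ampicillin via the β-lactamase gene. An f1 origin and remnants of lac/lacZα cloning sequences, flanked by T3 and T7 promoters, are also present in the bacterial portion.

The viral genome is transcribed from an RSV promoter fused to a truncated 5' LTR. It carries the Ψ packaging signal with a partial gag sequence, the Rev response element for Rev-dependent nuclear export, a cPPT/CTS element, and a ΔU3 3' LTR that inactivates LTR promoter activity after integration, followed by an SV40 polyadenylation signal. Two expression units lie within the proviral region. An SV40 early promoter drives the puromycin N-acetyltransferase gene, which allows selection of transduced cells. Downstream, the strong constitutive EF-1α promoter drives the SHOC2 open reading frame. The coding sequence sits between attB1 and attB2 sites, indicating Gateway recombination cloning, and is followed by a V5 epitope tag positioned for a C-terminal fusion. A WPRE then follows to enhance transcript expression.

SHOC2 is the regulatory subunit that acts with MRAS and PP1C to dephosphorylate RAF and promote MAPK signalling. The name indicates an R223F substitution, although the feature table does not annotate the mutation itself. The recorded purpose is SHOC2 variant overexpression, consistent with structure-function analysis of the SHOC2-MRAS-PP1C complex.
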