Features (pLannotate 1.2.2; 33 found; start..end, strand, type, name):
      1..861     +  CDS            AmpR: β-lactamase; bla; confers resistance to ampicillin, carbenicillin, and related antibiotics
   1032..1620    +  rep_origin     ori: high-copy-number ColE1/pMB1/pBR322/pUC origin of replication
   1803..1895    +  CDS            lacI (fragment): lac repressor; lacI; The lac repressor binds to the lac operator to inhibit transcription in E. coli. This inhibition can be relieved by adding lactose or isopropyl-β-D-thiogalactopyranoside (IPTG).
   1908..1929    +  protein_bind   CAP binding site: CAP binding activates transcription in the presence of cAMP. E. coli catabolite activator protein
   1944..1974    +  promoter       lac promoter: promoter for the E. coli lac operon
   1982..1998    +  protein_bind   lac operator: The lac repressor binds to the lac operator to inhibit transcription in E. coli. This inhibition can be relieved by adding lactose or isopropyl-β-D-thiogalactopyranoside (IPTG). lac repressor encoded by lacI
   2043..2061    +  promoter       T3 promoter: promoter for bacteriophage T3 RNA polymerase
   2089..2315    +  promoter       RSV promoter: Rous sarcoma virus enhancer/promoter
   2316..2496    +  LTR            5' LTR (truncated): truncated 5' long terminal repeat (LTR) from HIV-1
   2543..2668    +  misc_feature   HIV-1 Ψ: packaging signal of human immunodeficiency virus type 1
   2652..3015    +  CDS            HIV-1 gag (fragment): gag protein from human immunodeficiency virus 1; gag
   3161..3394    +  misc_feature   RRE: The Rev response element (RRE) of HIV-1 allows for Rev-dependent mRNA export from the nucleus to the cytoplasm.
   3771..3797    +  CDS            Rev (fragment): human immunodeficiency virus 1 (HIV-1) Rev protein; rev; enhances nuclear export of unspliced and incompletely spliced viral mRNAs
   3804..3827    +  promoter       SV40 promoter (fragment): SV40 early promoter
   3828..3899    +  promoter       SV40 promoter (fragment): SV40 enhancer and early promoter
   3923..4058    +  rep_origin     SV40 ori: SV40 origin of replication
   4104..4700    +  CDS            PuroR (fragment): puromycin N-acetyltransferase; pac from Streptomyces; confers resistance to puromycin
   4749..4866    +  misc_feature   cPPT/CTS: central polypurine tract and central termination sequence of HIV-1
   4931..4997    +  CDS            small t antigen (fragment): SV40 (simian virus 40) small t antigen
   5004..6182    +  promoter       EF-1α promoter: strong constitutive promoter for human elongation factor EF-1α
   6203..6220    +  protein_bind   attB1 (fragment): mutant version of attB; core recombination site for the Gateway® BP reaction BP Clonase™
   6226..7971    +  CDS            SHOC2: SHOC2_HUMAN - Also known as KIAA0862. Experimental evidence at protein level: Swiss-Prot protein existence level 1. Regulatory subunit of protein phosphatase 1 (PP1c) that acts as a M-Ras/MRAS effector and participates in MAPK pathway activation. Upon M-Ras/MRAS activation, targets PP1c to specifically dephosphorylate the 'Ser-259' inhibitory site of RAF1 kinase and stimulate RAF1 activity at specialized signaling complexes. From Homo sapiens (Human).
   7974..7997    -  protein_bind   attB2: mutant version of attB; recombination site for the Gateway® BP reaction BP Clonase™
   8005..8046    +  CDS            V5 tag: epitope tag from simian virus 5
   8097..8685    +  misc_feature   WPRE: woodchuck hepatitis virus posttranscriptional regulatory element
   8736..8755    +  misc_feature   cPPT/CTS (fragment): central polypurine tract and central termination sequence of HIV-1
   8757..8990    +  LTR            3' LTR (ΔU3): self-inactivating 3' long terminal repeat (LTR) from HIV-1
   9068..9189    +  polyA_signal   SV40 poly(A) signal: SV40 polyadenylation signal
   9229..9364    +  rep_origin     SV40 ori: SV40 origin of replication
   9385..9403    -  promoter       T7 promoter: promoter for bacteriophage T7 RNA polymerase
   9411..9566    +  CDS            lacZα (fragment): LacZα fragment of β-galactosidase; lacZ fragment
   9571..9999    +  rep_origin     f1 ori (sequence partly withheld): f1 bacteriophage origin of replication; arrow indicates direction of (+) strand synthesis
  10052..10156   +  promoter       AmpR promoter: bla
>Addgene plasmid #190576 | plx307 SHOC2 V5 R223F | addgene full sequence | sequence record 376543 | Addgene NGS Result
ATGAGTATTCAACATTTCCGTGTCGCCCTTATTCCCTTTTTTGCGGCATTTTGCCTTCCTGTTTTTGCTC
ACCCAGAAACGCTGGTGAAAGTAAAAGATGCTGAAGATCAGTTGGGTGCACGAGTGGGTTACATCGAACT
GGATCTCAACAGCGGTAAGATCCTTGAGAGTTTTCGCCCCGAAGAACGTTTTCCAATGATGAGCACTTTT
AAAGTTCTGCTATGTGGCGCGGTATTATCCCGTATTGACGCCGGGCAAGAGCAACTCGGTCGCCGCATAC
ACTATTCTCAGAATGACTTGGTTGAGTACTCACCAGTCACAGAAAAGCATCTTACGGATGGCATGACAGT
AAGAGAATTATGCAGTGCTGCCATAACCATGAGTGATAACACTGCGGCCAACTTACTTCTGACAACGATC
GGAGGACCGAAGGAGCTAACCGCTTTTTTGCACAACATGGGGGATCATGTAACTCGCCTTGATCGTTGGG
AACCGGAGCTGAATGAAGCCATACCAAACGACGAGCGTGACACCACGATGCCTGTAGCAATGGCAACAAC
GTTGCGCAAACTATTAACTGGCGAACTACTTACTCTAGCTTCCCGGCAACAATTAATAGACTGGATGGAG
GCGGATAAAGTTGCAGGACCACTTCTGCGCTCGGCCCTTCCGGCTGGCTGGTTTATTGCTGATAAATCTG
GAGCCGGTGAGCGTGGGTCTCGCGGTATCATTGCAGCACTGGGGCCAGATGGTAAGCCCTCCCGTATCGT
AGTTATCTACACGACGGGGAGTCAGGCAACTATGGATGAACGAAATAGACAGATCGCTGAGATAGGTGCC
TCACTGATTAAGCATTGGTAACTGTCAGACCAAGTTTACTCATATATACTTTAGATTGATTTAAAACTTC
ATTTTTAATTTAAAAGGATCTAGGTGAAGATCCTTTTTGATAATCTCATGACCAAAATCCCTTAACGTGA
GTTTTCGTTCCACTGAGCGTCAGACCCCGTAGAAAAGATCAAAGGATCTTCTTGAGATCCTTTTTTTCTG
CGCGTAATCTGCTGCTTGCAAACAAAAAAACCACCGCTACCAGCGGTGGTTTGTTTGCCGGATCAAGAGC
TACCAACTCTTTTTCCGAAGGTAACTGGCTTCAGCAGAGCGCAGATACCAAATACTGTTCTTCTAGTGTA
GCCGTAGTTAGGCCACCACTTCAAGAACTCTGTAGCACCGCCTACATACCTCGCTCTGCTAATCCTGTTA
CCAGTGGCTGCTGCCAGTGGCGATAAGTCGTGTCTTACCGGGTTGGACTCAAGACGATAGTTACCGGATA
AGGCGCAGCGGTCGGGCTGAACGGGGGGTTCGTGCACACAGCCCAGCTTGGAGCGAACGACCTACACCGA
ACTGAGATACCTACAGCGTGAGCTATGAGAAAGCGCCACGCTTCCCGAAGGGAGAAAGGCGGACAGGTAT
CCGGTAAGCGGCAGGGTCGGAACAGGAGAGCGCACGAGGGAGCTTCCAGGGGGAAACGCCTGGTATCTTT
ATAGTCCTGTCGGGTTTCGCCACCTCTGACTTGAGCGTCGATTTTTGTGATGCTCGTCAGGGGGGCGGAG
CCTATGGAAAAACGCCAGCAACGCGGCCTTTTTACGGTTCCTGGCCTTTTGCTGGCCTTTTGCTCACATG
TTCTTTCCTGCGTTATCCCCTGATTCTGTGGATAACCGTATTACCGCCTTTGAGTGAGCTGATACCGCTC
GCCGCAGCCGAACGACCGAGCGCAGCGAGTCAGTGAGCGAGGAAGCGGAAGAGCGCCCAATACGCAAACC
GCCTCTCCCCGCGCGTTGGCCGATTCATTAATGCAGCTGGCACGACAGGTTTCCCGACTGGAAAGCGGGC
AGTGAGCGCAACGCAATTAATGTGAGTTAGCTCACTCATTAGGCACCCCAGGCTTTACACTTTATGCTTC
CGGCTCGTATGTTGTGTGGAATTGTGAGCGGATAACAATTTCACACAGGAAACAGCTATGACCATGATTA
CGCCAAGCGCGCAATTAACCCTCACTAAAGGGAACAAAAGCTGGAGCTGCAAGCTTAATGTAGTCTTATG
CAATACTCTTGTAGTCTTGCAACATGGTAACGATGAGTTAGCAACATGCCTTACAAGGAGAGAAAAAGCA
CCGTGCATGCCGATTGGTGGAAGTAAGGTGGTACGATCGTGCCTTATTAGGAAGGCAACAGACGGGTCTG
ACATGGATTGGACGAACCACTGAATTGCCGCATTGCAGAGATATTGTATTTAAGTGCCTAGCTCGATACA
TAAACGGGTCTCTCTGGTTAGACCAGATCTGAGCCTGGGAGCTCTCTGGCTAACTAGGGAACCCACTGCT
TAAGCCTCAATAAAGCTTGCCTTGAGTGCTTCAAGTAGTGTGTGCCCGTCTGTTGTGTGACTCTGGTAAC
TAGAGATCCCTCAGACCCTTTTAGTCAGTGTGGAAAATCTCTAGCAGTGGCGCCCGAACAGGGACTTGAA
AGCGAAAGGGAAACCAGAGGAGCTCTCTCGACGCAGGACTCGGCTTGCTGAAGCGCGCACGGCAAGAGGC
GAGGGGCGGCGACTGGTGAGTACGCCAAAAATTTTGACTAGCGGAGGCTAGAAGGAGAGAGATGGGTGCG
AGAGCGTCAGTATTAAGCGGGGGAGAATTAGATCGCGATGGGAAAAAATTCGGTTAAGGCCAGGGGGAAA
GAAAAAATATAAATTAAAACATATAGTATGGGCAAGCAGGGAGCTAGAACGATTCGCAGTTAATCCTGGC
CTGTTAGAAACATCAGAAGGCTGTAGACAAATACTGGGACAGCTACAACCATCCCTTCAGACAGGATCAG
AAGAACTTAGATCATTATATAATACAGTAGCAACCCTCTATTGTGTGCATCAAAGGATAGAGATAAAAGA
CACCAAGGAAGCTTTAGACAAGATAGAGGAAGAGCAAAACAAAAGTAAGACCACCGCACAGCAAGCGGCC
GCTGATCTTCAGACCTGGAGGAGGAGATATGAGGGACAATTGGAGAAGTGAATTATATAAATATAAAGTA
GTAAAAATTGAACCATTAGGAGTAGCACCCACCAAGGCAAAGAGAAGAGTGGTGCAGAGAGAAAAAAGAG
CAGTGGGAATAGGAGCTTTGTTCCTTGGGTTCTTGGGAGCAGCAGGAAGCACTATGGGCGCAGCGTCAAT
GACGCTGACGGTACAGGCCAGACAATTATTGTCTGGTATAGTGCAGCAGCAGAACAATTTGCTGAGGGCT
ATTGAGGCGCAACAGCATCTGTTGCAACTCACAGTCTGGGGCATCAAGCAGCTCCAGGCAAGAATCCTGG
CTGTGGAAAGATACCTAAAGGATCAACAGCTCCTGGGGATTTGGGGTTGCTCTGGAAAACTCATTTGCAC
CACTGCTGTGCCTTGGAATGCTAGTTGGAGTAATAAATCTCTGGAACAGATTTGGAATCACACGACCTGG
ATGGAGTGGGACAGAGAAATTAACAATTACACAAGCTTAATACACTCCTTAATTGAAGAATCGCAAAACC
AGCAAGAAAAGAATGAACAAGAATTATTGGAATTAGATAAATGGGCAAGTTTGTGGAATTGGTTTAACAT
AACAAATTGGCTGTGGTATATAAAATTATTCATAATGATAGTAGGAGGCTTGGTAGGTTTAAGAATAGTT
TTTGCTGTACTTTCTATAGTGAATAGAGTTAGGCAGGGATATTCACCATTATCGTTTCAGACCCACCTCC
CAACCCCGAGGGGACCCATGCATTGCATCTCAATTAGTCAGCAACCAGGTGTGGAAAGTCCCCAGGCTCC
CCAGCAGGCAGAAGTATGCAAAGCATGCGTCTCAATTAGTCAGCAACCATAGTCCCGCCCCTAACTCCGC
CCATCCCGCCCCTAACTCCGCCCAGTTCCGCCCATTCTCCGCCCCATGGCTGACTAATTTTTTTTATTTA
TGCAGAGGCCGAGGCCGCCTCGGCCTCTGAGCTATTCCAGAAGTAGTGAGGAGGCTTTTTTGGAGGCCTA
GGCTTTTGCAAAAAGCTTTCTAGAGGTACCACCGGAGCTTACCATGACCGAGTACAAGCCCACGGTGCGC
CTCGCCACCCGCGACGACGTCCCCAGGGCCGTACGCACCCTCGCCGCCGCGTTCGCCGACTACCCCGCCA
CGCGCCACACCGTCGATCCGGACCGCCACATCGAGCGGGTCACCGAGCTGCAAGAACTCTTCCTCACGCG
CGTCGGGCTCGACATCGGCAAGGTGTGGGTCGCGGACGACGGCGCCGCCGTGGCGGTCTGGACCACGCCG
GAGAGCGTCGAAGCGGGGGCGGTGTTCGCCGAGATCGGCCCGCGCATGGCCGAGTTGAGCGGTTCCCGGC
TGGCCGCGCAGCAACAGATGGAAGGCCTCCTGGCGCCGCACCGGCCCAAGGAGCCCGCGTGGTTCCTGGC
CACCGTCGGCGTCTCGCCCGACCACCAGGGCAAGGGTCTGGGCAGCGCCGTCGTGCTCCCCGGAGTGGAG
GCGGCCGAGCGCGCCGGGGTGCCCGCCTTCCTGGAGACCTCCGCGCCCCGCAACCTCCCCTTCTACGAGC
GGCTCGGCTTCACCGTCACCGCCGACGTCGAGGTGCCCGAAGGACCGCGCACCTGGTGCATGACCCGCAA
GCCCGGTGCCAGTTAACGAATTCTAGATCTTGAGACAAATGGCAGTATTCATCCACAATTTTAAAAGAAA
AGGGGGGATTGGGGGGTACAGTGCAGGGGAAAGAATAGTAGACATAATAGCAACAGACATACAAACTAAA
GAATTACAAAAACAAATTACAAAAATTCAAAATTTTCGGGTTTATTACAGGGACAGCAGAGATCCACTTT
GGCGCCGGCTCGAGGCCTGCAGGTGCAAAGATGGATAAAGTTTTAAACAGAGAGGAATCTTTGCAGCTAA
TGGACCTTCTAGGTCTTGAAAGGAGTGGGAATTGGCTCCGGTGCCCGTCAGTGGGCAGAGCGCACATCGC
CCACAGTCCCCGAGAAGTTGGGGGGAGGGGTCGGCAATTGAACCGGTGCCTAGAGAAGGTGGCGCGGGGT
AAACTGGGAAAGTGATGTCGTGTACTGGCTCCGCCTTTTTCCCGAGGGTGGGGGAGAACCGTATATAAGT
GCAGTAGTCGCCGTGAACGTTCTTTTTCGCAACGGGTTTGCCGCCAGAACACAGGTAAGTGCCGTGTGTG
GTTCCCGCGGGCCTGGCCTCTTTACGGGTTATGGCCCTTGCGTGCCTTGAATTACTTCCACCTGGCTGCA
GTACGTGATTCTTGATCCCGAGCTTCGGGTTGGAAGTGGGTGGGAGAGTTCGAGGCCTTGCGCTTAAGGA
GCCCCTTCGCCTCGTGCTTGAGTTGAGGCCTGGCCTGGGCGCTGGGGCCGCCGCGTGCGAATCTGGTGGC
ACCTTCGCGCCTGTCTCGCTGCTTTCGATAAGTCTCTAGCCATTTAAAATTTTTGATGACCTGCTGCGAC
GCTTTTTTTCTGGCAAGATAGTCTTGTAAATGCGGGCCAAGATCTGCACACTGGTATTTCGGTTTTTGGG
GCCGCGGGCGGCGACGGGGCCCGTGCGTCCCAGCGCACATGTTCGGCGAGGCGGGGCCTGCGAGCGCGGC
CACCGAGAATCGGACGGGGGTAGTCTCAAGCTGGCCGGCCTGCTCTGGTGCCTGGCCTCGCGCCGCCGTG
TATCGCCCCGCCCTGGGCGGCAAGGCTGGCCCGGTCGGCACCAGTTGCGTGAGCGGAAAGATGGCCGCTT
CCCGGCCCTGCTGCAGGGAGCTCAAAATGGAGGACGCGGCGCTCGGGAGAGCGGGCGGGTGAGTCACCCA
CACAAAGGAAAAGGGCCTTTCCGTCCTCAGCCGTCGCTTCATGTGACTCCACGGAGTACCGGGCGCCGTC
CAGGCACCTCGATTAGTTCTCGAGCTTTTGGAGTACGTCGTCTTTAGGTTGGGGGGAGGGGTTTTATGCG
ATGGAGTTTCCCCACACTGAGTGGGTGGAGACTGAAGTTAGGCCAGCTTGGCACTTGATGTAATTCTCCT
TGGAATTTGCCCTTTTTGAGTTTGGATCTTGGTTCATTCTCAAGCCTCAGACAGTGGTTCAAAGTTTTTT
TCTTCCATTTCAGGTGTCGTGAGGCTAGCATCGATTGATCAACAAGTTTGTACAAAAAAGTTGGCATGAG
TAGTAGTTTAGGAAAAGAAAAAGACTCTAAAGAAAAAGATCCCAAAGTACCATCAGCCAAGGAAAGAGAA
AAGGAGGCAAAAGCCTCTGGAGGTTTTGGGAAAGAGAGCAAAGAAAAAGAACCTAAGACCAAAGGGAAAG
ATGCCAAAGATGGAAAGAAGGACTCCAGTGCTGCCCAACCAGGGGTGGCATTTTCAGTTGACAATACGAT
CAAACGGCCAAACCCAGCACCTGGGACTAGAAAAAAATCCAGCAATGCAGAGGTGATTAAAGAGCTCAAC
AAATGCCGGGAAGAGAATTCAATGCGTTTGGACTTATCCAAGAGATCTATACACATATTGCCATCATCAA
TCAAAGAGTTGACTCAATTAACAGAACTTTATTTATACAGTAACAAATTGCAGTCCCTCCCAGCAGAGGT
GGGATGTTTAGTAAATCTCATGACACTGGCTCTAAGTGAAAATTCACTTACCAGTTTGCCTGACTCTCTT
GATAACTTGAAGAAGCTGCGGATGCTTGATTTACGGCATAATAAACTGAGAGAAATTCCTTCAGTGGTGT
ATAGGCTGGATTCTCTCACCACTCTTTATCTTCGATTTAATCGTATAACTACTGTGGAAAAGGACATCAA
AAACTTGTCAAAACTCAGCATGCTTAGCATTTTCGAGAACAAAATTAAACAACTACCTGCTGAAATTGGT
GAATTATGTAATCTCATCACGCTGGATGTAGCTCACAATCAACTTGAACACCTTCCAAAGGAGATTGGAA
ACTGTACACAGATAACCAACCTTGACTTGCAGCACAATGAACTGCTAGACCTCCCAGATACTATAGGAAA
CCTGTCCAGTTTAAGTCGTCTTGGTCTGAGATATAACAGACTGTCAGCAATACCCAGATCATTAGCAAAA
TGCAGTGCACTTGAAGAATTAAATTTAGAGAACAATAACATTTCTACTTTACCAGAGAGTCTTTTATCAA
GTCTTGTGAAACTGAATAGTTTGACCTTAGCTAGAAATTGCTTCCAGTTGTATCCAGTGGGTGGTCCATC
TCAGTTTTCTACCATCTATTCCCTCAACATGGAACACAATCGAATCAACAAAATTCCATTTGGAATTTTC
TCCAGAGCAAAAGTATTAAGTAAGCTGAATATGAAGGACAATCAGTTAACATCACTTCCCTTGGATTTTG
GAACTTGGACCAGTATGGTAGAATTGAATTTAGCCACTAATCAGCTCACAAAGATCCCTGAGGATGTGTC
TGGTCTCGTTTCTCTTGAGGTTCTTATCTTATCAAACAATCTTCTAAAGAAGCTTCCCCATGGTCTTGGA
AACCTTAGGAAGTTAAGAGAGTTGGATCTAGAAGAGAACAAATTGGAATCCTTGCCAAATGAAATTGCAT
ATCTTAAGGATTTACAGAAATTAGTCTTGACAAACAACCAGTTGACCACTCTTCCCAGAGGCATTGGTCA
CCTTACTAATCTCACACATCTGGGCCTTGGAGAGAACCTACTTACTCACCTTCCTGAAGAAATTGGTACA
CTGGAGAACCTAGAAGAACTGTATTTGAATGACAACCCCAACCTGCATAGCCTTCCCTTTGAGCTGGCAC
TCTGCAGCAAGCTTTCAATCATGAGTATTGAGAACTGTCCACTCAGTCACCTTCCACCTCAGATTGTTGC
TGGGGGGCCTTCTTTCATCATTCAGTTCTTAAAGATGCAGGGTCCATATCGTGCCATGGTCTGCCCAACT
TTCTTGTACAAAGTGGTTGATATCGGTAAGCCTATCCCTAACCCTCTCCTCGGTCTCGATTCTACGTAGT
AATGAACTAGTACCGGTTAAGTCGACAATCAACGCGTTAAGTCGACAATCAACCTCTGGATTACAAAATT
TGTGAAAGATTGACTGGTATTCTTAACTATGTTGCTCCTTTTACGCTATGTGGATACGCTGCTTTAATGC
CTTTGTATCATGCTATTGCTTCCCGTATGGCTTTCATTTTCTCCTCCTTGTATAAATCCTGGTTGCTGTC
TCTTTATGAGGAGTTGTGGCCCGTTGTCAGGCAACGTGGCGTGGTGTGCACTGTGTTTGCTGACGCAACC
CCCACTGGTTGGGGCATTGCCACCACCTGTCAGCTCCTTTCCGGGACTTTCGCTTTCCCCCTCCCTATTG
CCACGGCGGAACTCATCGCCGCCTGCCTTGCCCGCTGCTGGACAGGGGCTCGGCTGTTGGGCACTGACAA
TTCCGTGGTGTTGTCGGGGAAATCATCGTCCTTTCCTTGGCTGCTCGCCTGTGTTGCCACCTGGATTCTG
CGCGGGACGTCCTTCTGCTACGTCCCTTCGGCCCTCAATCCAGCGGACCTTCCTTCCCGCGGCCTGCTGC
CGGCTCTGCGGCCTCTTCCGCGTCTTCGCCTTCGCCCTCAGACGAGTCGGATCTCCCTTTGGGCCGCCTC
CCCGCGTCGACTTTAAGACCAATGACTTACAAGGCAGCTGTAGATCTTAGCCACTTTTTAAAAGAAAAGG
GGGGACTGGAAGGGCTAATTCACTCCCAACGAAGACAAGATCTGCTTTTTGCTTGTACTGGGTCTCTCTG
GTTAGACCAGATCTGAGCCTGGGAGCTCTCTGGCTAACTAGGGAACCCACTGCTTAAGCCTCAATAAAGC
TTGCCTTGAGTGCTTCAAGTAGTGTGTGCCCGTCTGTTGTGTGACTCTGGTAACTAGAGATCCCTCAGAC
CCTTTTAGTCAGTGTGGAAAATCTCTAGCAGTACGTATAGTAGTTCATGTCATCTTATTATTCAGTATTT
ATAACTTGCAAAGAAATGAATATCAGAGAGTGAGAGGAACTTGTTTATTGCAGCTTATAATGGTTACAAA
TAAAGCAATAGCATCACAAATTTCACAAATAAAGCATTTTTTTCACTGCATTCTAGTTGTGGTTTGTCCA
AACTCATCAATGTATCTTATCATGTCTGGCTCTAGCTATCCCGCCCCTAACTCCGCCCATCCCGCCCCTA
ACTCCGCCCAGTTCCGCCCATTCTCCGCCCCATGGCTGACTAATTTTTTTTATTTATGCAGAGGCCGAGG
CCGCCTCGGCCTCTGAGCTATTCCAGAAGTAGTGAGGAGGCTTTTTTGGAGGCCTAGGGACGTACCCAAT
TCGCCCTATAGTGAGTCGTATTACGCGCGCTCACTGGCCGTCGTTTTACAACGTCGTGACTGGGAAAACC
CTGGCGTTACCCAACTTAATCGCCTTGCAGCACATCCCCCTTTCGCCAGCTGGCGTAATAGCGAAGAGGC
CCGCACCGATCGCCCTTCCCAACAGTTGCGCAGCCTGAATGGCGAATGGG
[124 nt withheld, positions 9571-9694]
C
[91 nt withheld, positions 9696-9786]
A
[49 nt withheld, positions 9788-9836]
CCTTTGACGTTGGAGTCCACGTTCTTT
[37 nt withheld, positions 9864-9900]
ACCCTATCTCGGTCTATTCTTTTGATTTATAAGGGATTTTGCCGATTTCGGCCTATTGGTTAAAAAATGA
GCTGATTTAACAAAAATTTAACGCGAATTTTAACAAAATATTAACGCTTACAATTTAGGTGGCACTTTTC
GGGGAAATGTGCGCGGAACCCCTATTTGTTTATTTTTCTAAATACATTCAAATATGTATCCGCTCATGAG
ACAATAACCCTGATAAATGCTTCAATAATATTGAAAAAGGAAGAGT
